Addgene plasmid #16534: p4xDRE-Luc
Depositing lab: Bert Vogelstein. Publication: PPARdelta is an APC-regulated target of nonsteroidal anti-inflammatory drugs. He TC, Chan TA, Vogelstein B, Kinzler KW. Cell. 1999 Oct 29. 99(3):335-45. 10.1016/S0092-8674(00)81664-5 PubMed 10555149.
Backbone
  Vector backbone: pBV-Luc
  Backbone manufacturer: Vogelstein Lab
  Backbone size w/o insert (bp): 4867
  Vector type: Mammalian Expression, Luciferase
Growth in bacteria
  Bacterial resistance: Ampicillin, 100 μg/mL
  Growth temperature: 37°C
  Growth strain: DH10B
  Copy number: High Copy
Gene/Insert
  Gene/Insert name: 4xDRE (alt name: PPAR-responsive element)
  Tag / fusion protein: Luciferase (C terminal on backbone)
  Cloning method: Restriction Enzyme; 5′ cloning site NheI (not destroyed); 3′ cloning site SmaI (not destroyed)
  Sequencing primers: 5′ RVprimer3; 3′ LucNrev
Terms and licenses: Academic/Nonprofit Terms; Industry Terms: Not Available to Industry
Depositor comments: Contains 4 copies of a putative PPARdelta-responsive element (DRE, 5'-CGCTCACAGGTCA-3') generated by joining the PPARdelta- and RXRalpha- binding sites.
How to cite: p4xDRE-Luc was a gift from Bert Vogelstein (Addgene plasmid # 16534 ; http://n2t.net/addgene:16534 ; RRID:Addgene_16534)
