[The description below was written by a language model from this plasmid's Addgene catalogue record.]
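Description:
p4xDRE-Luc is a mammalian luciferase reporter plasmid built on the pBV-Luc backbone (about 4.9 kb without insert). It is used to measure transcriptional activity driven by the nuclear receptor PPARdelta. It is propagated in E. coli as a high-copy plasmid under ampicillin selection. No mammalian selection marker or specific origin of replication is listed, and no feature table accompanies the entry, so the finer layout of the backbone cannot be described from the record.

The insert consists of four tandem copies of a putative PPARdelta-responsive element (DRE), also described as a PPAR-responsive element. According to the depositor, this element was generated by joining the binding sites for PPARdelta and its heterodimer partner RXRalpha. The 4xDRE array was cloned between NheI and SmaI sites, both of which remain intact, upstream of the luciferase coding sequence carried by the backbone. The catalogue lists luciferase as a C-terminal "tag", but the insert is a regulatory element and not a coding sequence, so this should be read as the downstream reporter and not a protein fusion. The record does not state which promoter lies between the response elements and luciferase. Reporters of this type normally use a minimal promoter whose output depends on factors bound to the upstream elements.

In use, the plasmid is transfected into mammalian cells, and luciferase activity then serves as a readout of PPARdelta/RXR-dependent transactivation. The associated work examined PPARdelta as a target regulated by APC and affected by nonsteroidal anti-inflammatory drugs, so the reporter suits testing how signalling changes, ligands or drugs alter PPARdelta activity.
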