>Addgene plasmid #16534 | p4xDRE-Luc | addgene partial sequence | sequence record 23059 | 16534 with LucNrev
GGCCTTTCTTTATGTTTTTGGCGTCTTCCATGGTGGCTTTACCAACAGTACCGGAATGCCAAGCTTACTT
AGATCGCAGATCTCGATACCGGATCCATTATATACCCGAATTCGATATCGACGTCCAGCTGTCGAGCCCG
GGCTAGCGAATTGACCTGTGAGCGCTCACCGAATTGACCTGTGAGCGCTCACGCTAGCGAATTGACCTGT
GAGCGCTCACCGAATTGACCTGTGAGCGCTCACGCTAGCACGCGTAAGAGCTCGGTACCTATCGATAGAG
AAATGTTCTGGCACCTGCACTTGCACTGGGGACAGCCTATTTTGCTAGTTTGTTTTGTTTCGTTTTGTTT
TGATGGAGAGCGTATGTTAGTACTATCGATTCACACAAAAAACCAACACACAGATGTAATGAAAATAAAG
ATATTTTATTGCGGCCGCTCCAAGTACCTCCCGTACCTTAATATTACTTACTTATCATGGTAGCTTGGGC
TGGCGTAATAGCGAAGAGGCCCGCACCGATCGCCCTTCCCAACAGTTGCGCAGCCTGAATGGCGAATGGC
AAATTGTAAGCGTTAATATTTTGTTAAAATTCGCGTTAAATTTTTGTTAAATCAGCTCATTTTTTAACCA
ATAGGCCGAAATCGGCAAAATCCCTTATAAATCAAAAGAATAGACCGAGATAGGGT
[37 nt withheld, positions 687-723]
AAAGAACGTGGACTCCAACGTCAAAGG
[49 nt withheld, positions 751-799]
T
[64 nt withheld, positions 801-864]
